>Addgene plasmid #157884 | pLG006 (Ec67 retron) | addgene full sequence | sequence record 319745 | Addgene NGS Result
TCTTCCGTCACAGGTATTTATTCGGCGCAAAGTGCGTCGGGTGATGCTGCCAACTTACTGATTTAGTGTA
TGATGGTGTTTTTGAGGTGCTCCAGTGGCTTCTGTTTCTATCAGCTGTCCCTCCTGTTCAGCTACTGACG
GGGTGGTGCGTAACGGCAAAAGCACCGCCGGACATCAGCGCTAGCGGAGTGTATACTGGCTTACTATGTT
GGCACTGATGAGGGTGTCAGTGAAGTGCTTCATGTGGCAGGAGAAAAAAGGCTGCACCGGTGCGTCAGCA
GAATATGTGATACAGGATATATTCCGCTTCCTCGCTCACTGACTCGCTACGCTCGGTCGTTCGACTGCGG
CGAGCGGAAATGGCTTACGAACGGGGCGGAGATTTCCTGGAAGATGCCAGGAAGATACTTAACAGGGAAG
TGAGAGGGCCGCGGCAAAGCCGTTTTTCCATAGGCTCCGCCCCCCTGACAAGCATCACGAAATCTGACGC
TCAAATCAGTGGTGGCGAAACCCGACAGGACTATAAAGATACCAGGCGTTTCCCCCTGGCGGCTCCCTCG
TGCGCTCTCCTGTTCCTGCCTTTCGGTTTACCGGTGTCATTCCGCTGTTATGGCCGCGTTTGTCTCATTC
CACGCCTGACACTCAGTTCCGGGTAGGCAGTTCGCTCCAAGCTGGACTGTATGCACGAACCCCCCGTTCA
GTCCGACCGCTGCGCCTTATCCGGTAACTATCGTCTTGAGTCCAACCCGGAAAGACATGCAAAAGCACCA
CTGGCAGCAGCCACTGGTAATTGATTTAGAGGAGTTAGTCTTGAAGTCATGCGCCGGTTAAGGCTAAACT
GAAAGGACAAGTTTTGGTGACTGCGCTCCTCCAAGCCAGTTACCTCGGTTCAAAGAGTTGGTAGCTCAGA
GAACCTTCGAAAAACCGCCCTGCAAGGCGGTTTTTTCGTTTTCAGAGCAAGAGATTACGCGCAGACCAAA
ACGATCTCAAGAAGATCATCTTATTAATCAGATAAAATATTTCTAGATTTCAGTGCAATTTATCTCTTCA
AATGTAGCACCTGAAGTCAGCCCCATACGATATAAGTTGTAATTCTCATGTTAGTCATGCCCCGCGCCCA
CCGGAAGGAGCTGACTGGGTTGAAGGCTCTCAAGGGCATCGGTCGAGATCCCGGTGCCTAATGAGTGAGC
TAACTTACATTAATTGCGTTGCGCACGCGCTATCACGTAAAATAGGCAAAATACTTCTGGAAAACAGAAA
GTTGAAGTGATATGTTCATAAACACGCATGTAGGCAGATTTGTTGGTTGTGAATCGCAACCAGTGGCCTT
AATGGCAGGAGGAATCGCCTCCCTAAAATCCTTGATTCAGAGCTATACGGCAGGTGTGCTGTGCGAAGGA
GTGCCTGCATGCGTTTCTCCTTGGCCTTTTTTCCTCTGGGATGAAGAAGAAATGACAAAAACATCTAAAC
TTGACGCACTTAGGGCTGCTACTTCACGTGAAGACTTGGCTAAAATTTTAGATGTTAAGTTGGTATTTTT
AACTAACGTTCTATATAGAATCGGCTCGGATAATCAATACACTCAATTTACAATACCGAAGAAAGGAAAA
GGGGTAAGGACTATTTCTGCACCTACAGACCGGTTGAAGGACATCCAACGAAGAATATGTGACTTACTTT
CTGATTGTAGAGATGAGATCTTTGCTATAAGGAAAATTAGTAACAACTATTCCTTTGGTTTTGAGAGGGG
AAAATCAATAATCCTAAATGCTTATAAGCATAGAGGCAAACAAATAATATTAAATATAGATCTTAAGGAT
TTTTTTGAAAGCTTTAATTTCGGACGAGTTAGAGGATATTTTCTTTCCAATCAGGATTTTTTATTAAATC
CTGTGGTGGCAACGACACTTGCAAAAGCTGCATGCTATAATGGAACCCTCCCCCAGGGAAGTCCATGTTC
TCCTATTATCTCAAATCTAATTTGCAATATTATGGATATGAGATTAGCTAAACTGGCTAAAAAATATGGA
TGTACTTATAGCAGATATGCTGATGATATAACAATTTCTACAAATAAAAATACATTTCCGTTAGAAATGG
CTACTGTGCAACCTGAAGGGGTTGTTTTGGGAAAAGTTTTGGTAAAAGAAATAGAAAACTCTGGATTCGA
AATAAATGATTCAAAGACTAGGCTTACGTATAAGACATCAAGGCAAGAAGTAACGGGACTTACAGTTAAC
AGAATCGTTAATATTGATAGATGTTATTATAAAAAAACTCGGGCGTTGGCACATGCTTTGTATCGTACAG
GTGAATATAAAGTGCCAGATGAAAATGGTGTTTTAGTTTCAGGAGGTCTGGATAAACTTGAGGGGATGTT
TGGTTTTATTGATCAAGTTGATAAGTTTAACAATATAAAGAAAAAACTGAACAAGCAACCTGATAGATAT
GTATTGACTAATGCGACTTTGCATGGTTTTAAATTAAAGTTGAATGCGCGAGAAAAAGCATATAGTAAAT
TTATTTACTATAAATTTTTTCATGGCAACACCTGTCCTACGATAATTACAGAAGGGAAGACTGATCGGAT
ATATTTGAAGGCTGCTTTGCATTCTTTGGAGACATCATATCCTGAGTTGTTTAGAGAAAAAACAGATAGT
AAAAAGAAAGAAATAAATCTTAATATATTTAAATCTAATGAAAAGACCAAATATTTTTTAGATCTTTCTG
GGGGAACTGCAGATCTGAAAAAATTTGTAGAGCGTTATAAAAATAATTATGCTTCTTATTATGGTTCTGT
TCCAAAACAGCCAGTGATTATGGTTCTTGATAATGATACAGGTCCAAGCGATTTACTTAATTTTCTGCGC
AATAAAGTTAAAAGCTGCCCAGACGATGTAACTGAAATGAGAAAGATGAAATATATTCATGTTTTCTATA
ATTTATATATAGTTCTCACACCATTGAGTCCTTCCGGCGAACAAACTTCAATGGAGGATCTTTTCCCTAA
AGATATTTTAGATATCAAGATTGATGGTAAGAAATTCAACAAAAATAATGATGGAGACTCAAAAACGGAA
TATGGGAAGCATATTTTTTCCATGAGGGTTGTTAGAGATAAAAAGCGGAAAATAGATTTTAAGGCATTTT
GTTGTATTTTTGATGCTATAAAAGATATAAAGGAACATTATAAATTAATGTTAAATAGCTAATGAACAGC
CCTAACGTTATGAACGCTAAGGCTGATTTTTCGCGCAATAACTAGCATAACCCCTTGGGGCCTCTAAACG
GGTCTTGAGGGGTTTTTTGCTGAAACCTCAGGCATTTGAGAAGCACACGGTCACACTGCTTCCGGTAGTC
AATAAACCGGTAAACCAGCAATAGACATAAGCGGCTATTTAACGACCCTGCCCTGAACCGACGACCGGGT
CGAATTTGCTTTCGAATTTCTGCCATTCATCCGCTTATTATCACTTATTCAGGCGTAGCACCAGGCGTTT
AAGGGCACCAATAACTGCCTTAAAAAAATTACGCCCCGCCCTGCCACTCATCGCAATACTGTTGTAATTC
ATTTAACATTCTGCCGACATGGAAGCCATCACAGACGGCATGATGAACCTGAATCGCCAGCGGCATCAGC
ACCTTGTCGCCTTGCGTATAATATTTGCCCATAGTGAAAACGGGGGCGAAGAAGTTGTCCATATTGGCCA
CGTTTAAATCAAAACTGGTGAAACTCACCCAGGGATTGGCTGAGACGAAAAACATATTCTCAATAAACCC
TTTAGGGAAATAGGCCAGGTTTTCACCGTAACACGCCACATCTTGCGAATATATGTGTAGAAACTGCCGG
AAATCGTCGTGGTATTCACTCCAGAGCGATGAAAACGTTTCAGTTTGCTCATGGAAAACGGTGTAACAAG
GGTGAACACTATCCCATATCACCAGCTCACCGTCTTTCATCGCCATACGGAACTCTGGATGAGCATTCAT
CAGGCGGGCAAGAATGTGAATAAAGGCCGGATAAAACTTGTGCTTATTTTTCTTTACGGTCTTTAAAAAG
GCCGTAATATCCAGCTGAACGGTCTGGTTATAGGTACATTGAGCAACTGACTGAAATGCCTCAAAATGTT
CTTTACGATGCCATTGGGATATATCAACGGTGGTATATCCAGTGATTTTTTTCTCCATTTTAGCTTCCTT
AGCTCCTGAAAATCTCGATAACTCAAAAAATACGCCCGGTAGTGATCTTATTTCATTATGGTGAAAGTTG
GAACCTCTTACGTGCCGATCAACGTCTCATTTTCGCCAAAAGTTGGCCCAGGGCTTCCCGGTATCAACAG
GGACACCAGGATTTATTTATTCTGCGAAGTGA
Features (pLannotate 1.2.2; 9 found; start..end, strand, type, name):
     40..183     +  mobile_element IS1 (fragment): prokaryotic transposable element IS1
    302..357     -  rep_origin     RSF ori (fragment): Plasmids containing the RSF 1030 origin of replication can be propagated in E. coli cells that contain additional plasmids with compatible origins.
    445..990     -  rep_origin     p15A ori: Plasmids containing the medium-copy-number p15A origin of replication can be propagated in E. coli cells that contain a second plasmid with the ColE1 origin.
   1102..1166    -  CDS            TcR (fragment): tetracycline efflux protein; tet; confers resistance to tetracycline
   1181..1202    -  protein_bind   CAP binding site: CAP binding activates transcription in the presence of cAMP. E. coli catabolite activator protein
   1452..3209    +  CDS            RT67_ECOLX: Protein predicted: Swiss-Prot protein existence level 4. Participates in the synthesis of a msDNA (a branched RNA linked by a 2',5'-phosphodiester linkage to a single-stranded DNA) of unknown function. The retron transcript serves as primer and template to the reaction, and codes for the RT. From Escherichia coli.
   3262..3309    +  terminator     T7 terminator: transcription terminator for bacteriophage T7 RNA polymerase
   3532..4188    -  CDS            cat: CAT_ECOLX - Experimental evidence at protein level: Swiss-Prot protein existence level 1. This enzyme is an effector of chloramphenicol resistance in bacteria. From Escherichia coli. This protein is used as a marker in many commonly used cloning vectors, such as pACYC184.
   4189..4291    -  promoter       cat promoter: promoter of the E. coli cat gene encoding chloramphenicol acetyltransferase
