[The description below was written by a language model from this plasmid's Addgene catalogue record and pLannotate feature annotations shown in this document.]
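Description:
pLG006 (Ec67 retron) is a low-copy bacterial expression plasmid built on the pACYC184 backbone and carrying the Ec67 retron defense system from Escherichia coli NCTC8623. It replicates from the p15A origin, which is compatible with ColE1-type plasmids and so allows co-maintenance with a second vector in the same cell. Selection is by chloramphenicol, through the cat gene driven by its own promoter. Only a short remnant of the pACYC184 tetracycline resistance gene is annotated, which suggests the insert was placed in that region and that tetracycline resistance is no longer functional. Small IS1 and RSF-origin-like fragments in the annotation are likely backbone remnants or partial homology matches rather than functional elements.

The payload is a roughly 2 kb insert. Its main annotated feature is the Ec67 retron reverse transcriptase open reading frame (RT67), which occupies most of the insert, and it is followed by a T7 terminator. In a retron, the transcript supplies both the non-coding RNA and the message for the reverse transcriptase. The enzyme uses the RNA as primer and template to make msDNA, a branched molecule in which single-stranded DNA is joined to RNA by a 2',5'-phosphodiester bond. The few hundred bases between the backbone and the RT coding sequence are unannotated. They may hold the retron non-coding RNA region and native regulatory sequence, but the record names no promoter for the insert, and the only nearby mapped element is a CAP binding site on the opposite strand.

The plasmid is intended for heterologous expression of this retron in E. coli to study its role in antiviral (anti-phage) immunity, for example by comparing phage susceptibility in cells with and without the system.
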