Addgene plasmid #157884: pLG006 (Ec67 retron)
Purpose: Expresses the Ec67 retron defense system
Depositing lab: Feng Zhang. Depositing organization: Broad Institute. Publication: Diverse enzymatic activities mediate antiviral immunity in prokaryotes. Gao L, Altae-Tran H, Bohning F, Makarova KS, Segel M, Schmid-Burgk JL, Koob J, Wolf YI, Koonin EV, Zhang F. Science. 2020 Aug 28;369(6507):1077-1084. doi: 10.1126/science.aba0372. PubMed 32855333.
Backbone
  Vector backbone: pACYC184
  Vector type: Bacterial Expression
Growth in bacteria
  Bacterial resistance: Chloramphenicol, 25 μg/mL
  Growth temperature: 37°C
  Growth strain: NEB Stable
  Copy number: Low Copy
Gene/Insert
  Gene/Insert name: Ec67 retron
  Species: Escherichia coli NCTC8623
  Insert size (bp): 2038
Terms and licenses: Academic/Nonprofit Terms; Industry Terms: Not Available to Industry
How to cite: pLG006 (Ec67 retron) was a gift from Feng Zhang (Addgene plasmid # 157884 ; http://n2t.net/addgene:157884 ; RRID:Addgene_157884)
